>Addgene plasmid #80945 | AAVS1-Pur-CAG-EGFP | depositor full sequence | sequence record 153251 | AAVS1-Pur-CAG-EGFP sequence 10967 bps
CTAGTCCTGCAGGTTTAAACGAATTCGCCCTTTGCTTTCTCTGACCAGCATTCTCTCCCCTGGGCCTGTG
CCGCTTTCTGTCTGCAGCTTGTGGCCTGGGTCACCTCTACGGCTGGCCCAGATCCTTCCCTGCCGCCTCC
TTCAGGTTCCGTCTTCCTCCACTCCCTCTTCCCCTTGCTCTCTGCTGTGTTGCTGCCCAAGGATGCTCTT
TCCGGAGCACTTCCTTCTCGGCGCTGCACCACGTGATGTCCTCTGAGCGGATCCTCCCCGTGTCTGGGTC
CTCTCCGGGCATCTCTCCTCCCTCACCCAACCCCATGCCGTCTTCACTCGCTGGGTTCCCTTTTCCTTCT
CCTTCTGGGGCCTGTGCCATCTCTCGTTTCTTAGGATGGCCTTCTCCGACGGATGTCTCCCTTGCGTCCC
GCCTCCCCTTCTTGTAGGCCTGCATCATCACCGTTTTTCTGGACAACCCCAAAGTACCCCGTCTCCCTGG
CTTTAGCCACCTCTCCATCCTCTTGCTTTCTTTGCCTGGACACCCCGTTCTCCTGTGGATTCGGGTCACC
TCTCACTCCTTTCATTTGGGCAGCTCCCCTACCCCCCTTACCTCTCTAGTCTGTGCTAGCTCTTCCAGCC
CCCTGTCATGGCATCTTCCAGGGGTCCGAGAGCTCAGCTAGTCTTCTTCCTCCAACCCGGGCCCCTATGT
CCACTTCAGGACAGCATGTTTGCTGCCTCCAGGGATCCTGTGTCCCCGAGCTGGGACCACCTTATATTCC
CAGGGCCGGTTAATGTGGCTCTGGTTCTGGGTACTTTTATCTGTCCCCTCCACCCCACAGTGGGGCAAGC
TTCTGACCTCTTCTCTTCCTCCCACAGGGCCTCGAGAGATCTGGCAGCGGAGAGGGCAGAGGAAGTCTTC
TAACATGCGGTGACGTGGAGGAGAATCCCGGCCCTAGGCTCGAGATGACCGAGTACAAGCCCACGGTGCG
CCTCGCCACCCGCGACGACGTCCCCAGGGCCGTACGCACCCTCGCCGCCGCGTTCGCCGACTACCCCGCC
ACGCGCCACACCGTCGATCCGGACCGCCACATCGAGCGGGTCACCGAGCTGCAAGAACTCTTCCTCACGC
GCGTCGGGCTCGACATCGGCAAGGTGTGGGTCGCGGACGACGGCGCCGCGGTGGCGGTCTGGACCACGCC
GGAGAGCGTCGAAGCGGGGGCGGTGTTCGCCGAGATCGGCCCGCGCATGGCCGAGTTGAGCGGTTCCCGG
CTGGCCGCGCAGCAACAGATGGAAGGCCTCCTGGCGCCGCACCGGCCCAAGGAGCCCGCGTGGTTCCTGG
CCACCGTCGGCGTCTCGCCCGACCACCAGGGCAAGGGTCTGGGCAGCGCCGTCGTGCTCCCCGGAGTGGA
GGCGGCCGAGCGCGCCGGGGTGCCCGCCTTCCTGGAGACCTCCGCGCCCCGCAACCTCCCCTTCTACGAG
CGGCTCGGCTTCACCGTCACCGCCGACGTCGAGGTGCCCGAAGGACCGCGCACCTGGTGCATGACCCGCA
AGCCCGGTGCCTGATCTAGAGGGCCCGTTTAAACCCGCTGATCAGCCTCGACTGTGCCTTCTAGTTGCCA
GCCATCTGTTGTTTGCCCCTCCCCCGTGCCTTCCTTGACCCTGGAAGGTGCCACTCCCACTGTCCTTTCC
TAATAAAATGAGGAAATTGCATCGCATTGTCTGAGTAGGTGTCATTCTATTCTGGGGGGTGGGGTGGGGC
AGGACAGCAAGGGGGAGGATTGGGAAGACAATAGCAGGCATGCTGGGGATGCGGTGGGCTCTATGGGTCT
CGACATTGATTATTGACTAGTTATTAATAGTAATCAATTACGGGGTCATTAGTTCATAGCCCATATATGG
AGTTCCGCGTTACATAACTTACGGTAAATGGCCCGCCTGGCTGACCGCCCAACGACCCCCGCCCATTGAC
GTCAATAATGACGTATGTTCCCATAGTAACGCCAATAGGGACTTTCCATTGACGTCAATGGGTGGAGTAT
TTACGGTAAACTGCCCACTTGGCAGTACATCAAGTGTATCATATGCCAAGTACGCCCCCTATTGACGTCA
ATGACGGTAAATGGCCCGCCTGGCATTATGCCCAGTACATGACCTTATGGGACTTTCCTACTTGGCAGTA
CATCTACGTATTAGTCATCGCTATTACCATGGTCGAGGTGAGCCCCACGTTCTGCTTCACTCTCCCCATC
TCCCCCCCCTCCCCACCCCCAATTTTGTATTTATTTATTTTTTAATTATTTTGTGCAGCGATGGGGGCGG
GGGGGGGGGGGGGGCGCGCGCCAGGCGGGGCGGGGCGGGGCGAGGGGCGGGGCGGGGCGAGGCGGAGAGG
TGCGGCGGCAGCCAATCAGAGCGGCGCGCTCCGAAAGTTTCCTTTTATGGCGAGGCGGCGGCGGCGGCGG
CCCTATAAAAAGCGAAGCGCGCGGCGGGCGGGGAGTCGCTGCGACGCTGCCTTCGCCCCGTGCCCCGCTC
CGCCGCCGCCTCGCGCCGCCCGCCCCGGCTCTGACTGACCGCGTTACTCCCACAGGTGAGCGGGCGGGAC
GGCCCTTCTCCTCCGGGCTGTAATTAGCGCTTGGTTTAATGACGGCTTGTTTCTTTTCTGTGGCTGCGTG
AAAGCCTTGAGGGGCTCCGGGAGGGCCCTTTGTGCGGGGGGAGCGGCTCGGGGGGTGCGTGCGTGTGTGT
GTGCGTGGGGAGCGCCGCGTGCGGCTCCGCGCTGCCCGGCGGCTGTGAGCGCTGCGGGCGCGGCGCGGGG
CTTTGTGCGCTCCGCAGTGTGCGCGAGGGGAGCGCGGCCGGGGGCGGTGCCCCGCGGTGCGGGGGGGGCT
GCGAGGGGAACAAAGGCTGCGTGCGGGGTGTGTGCGTGGGGGGGTGAGCAGGGGGTGTGGGCGCGTCGGT
CGGGCTGCAACCCCCCCTGCACCCCCCTCCCCGAGTTGCTGAGCACGGCCCGGCTTCGGGTGCGGGGCTC
CGTACGGGGCGTGGCGCGGGGCTCGCCGTGCCGGGCGGGGGGTGGCGGCAGGTGGGGGTGCCGGGCGGGG
CGGGGCCGCCTCGGGCCGGGGAGGGCTCGGGGGAGGGGCGCGGCGGCCCCCGGAGCGCCGGCGGCTGTCG
AGGCGCGGCGAGCCGCAGCCATTGCCTTTTATGGTAATCGTGCGAGAGGGCGCAGGGACTTCCTTTGTCC
CAAATCTGTGCGGAGCCGAAATCTGGGAGGCGCCGCCGCACCCCCTCTAGCGGGCGCGGGGCGAAGCGGT
GCGGCGCCGGCAGGAAGGAAATGGGCGGGGAGGGCCTTCGTGCGTCGCCGCGCCGCCGTCCCCTTCTCCC
TCTCCAGCCTCGGGGCTGTCCGCGGGGGGACGGCTGCCTTCGGGGGGGACGGGGCAGGGCGGGGTTCGGC
TTCTGGCGTGTGACCGGCGGCTCTAGAGCCTCTGCTAACCATGTTCATGCCTTCTTCTTTTTCCTACAGC
TCCTGGGCAACGTGCTGGTTATTGTGCTGTCTCATCATTTTGGCAAAGAATTCGTCGACGCCGCCACCAT
GGTGAGCAAGGGCGAGGAGCTGTTCACCGGGGTGGTGCCCATCCTGGTCGAGCTGGACGGCGACGTAAAC
GGCCACAAGTTCAGCGTGTCCGGCGAGGGCGAGGGCGATGCCACCTACGGCAAGCTGACCCTGAAGTTCA
TCTGCACCACCGGCAAGCTGCCCGTGCCCTGGCCCACCCTCGTGACCACCCTGACCTACGGCGTGCAGTG
CTTCAGCCGCTACCCCGACCACATGAAGCAGCACGACTTCTTCAAGTCCGCCATGCCCGAAGGCTACGTC
CAGGAGCGCACCATCTTCTTCAAGGACGACGGCAACTACAAGACCCGCGCCGAGGTGAAGTTCGAGGGCG
ACACCCTGGTGAACCGCATCGAGCTGAAGGGCATCGACTTCAAGGAGGACGGCAACATCCTGGGGCACAA
GCTGGAGTACAACTACAACAGCCACAACGTCTATATCATGGCCGACAAGCAGAAGAACGGCATCAAGGTG
AACTTCAAGATCCGCCACAACATCGAGGACGGCAGCGTGCAGCTCGCCGACCACTACCAGCAGAACACCC
CCATCGGCGACGGCCCCGTGCTGCTGCCCGACAACCACTACCTGAGCACCCAGTCCGCCCTGAGCAAAGA
CCCCAACGAGAAGCGCGATCACATGGTCCTGCTGGAGTTCGTGACCGCCGCCGGGATCACTCTCGGCATG
GACGAGCTGTACAAGTAATGAACGCGTGAATTCGATATCAAGCTTATCGATAATCAACCTCTGGATTACA
AAATTTGTGAAAGATTGACTGGTATTCTTAACTATGTTGCTCCTTTTACGCTATGTGGATACGCTGCTTT
AATGCCTTTGTATCATGCTATTGCTTCCCGTATGGCTTTCATTTTCTCCTCCTTGTATAAATCCTGGTTG
CTGTCTCTTTATGAGGAGTTGTGGCCCGTTGTCAGGCAACGTGGCGTGGTGTGCACTGTGTTTGCTGACG
CAACCCCCACTGGTTGGGGCATTGCCACCACCTGTCAGCTCCTTTCCGGGACTTTCGCTTTCCCCCTCCC
TATTGCCACGGCGGAACTCATCGCCGCCTGCCTTGCCCGCTGCTGGACAGGGGCTCGGCTGTTGGGCACT
GACAATTCCGTGGTGTTGTCGGGGAAATCATCGTCCTTTCCTTGGCTGCTCGCCTATGTTGCCACCTGGA
TTCTGCGCGGGACGTCCTTCTGCTACGTCCCTTCGGCCCTCAATCCAGCGGACCTTCCTTCCCGCGGCCT
GCTGCCGGCTCTGCGGCCTCTTCCGCGTCTTCGCCTTCGCCCTCAGACGAGTCGGATCTCCCTTTGGGCC
GCCTCCCCGCATCGATACCGAGCGCTGCTCGAGAGATCTACGGGTGGCATCCCTGTGACCCCTCCCCAGT
GCCTCTCCTGGCCCTGGAAGTTGCCACTCCAGTGCCCACCAGCCTTGTCCTAATAAAATTAAGTTGCATC
ATTTTGTCTGACTAGGTGTCCTTCTATAATATTATGGGGTGGAGGGGGGTGGTATGGAGCAAGGGGCAAG
TTGGGAAGACAACCTGTAGGGCCTGCGGGGTCTATTGGGAACCAAGCTGGAGTGCAGTGGCACAATCTTG
GCTCACTGCAATCTCCGCCTCCTGGGTTCAAGCGATTCTCCTGCCTCAGCCTCCCGAGTTGTTGGGATTC
CAGGCATGCATGACCAGGCTCAGCTAATTTTTGTTTTTTTGGTAGAGACGGGGTTTCACCATATTGGCCA
GGCTGGTCTCCAACTCCTAATCTCAGGTGATCTACCCACCTTGGCCTCCCAAATTGCTGGGATTACAGGC
GTGAACCACTGCTCCCTTCCCTGTCCTTCTGATTTTGTAGGTAACCAGGCGCGTGAATTCACTCCTCAGG
TGCAGGCTGCCTATCAGAAGGTGGTGGCTGGTGTGGCCAATGCCCTGGCTCACAAATACCACTGAGATCT
TTTTCCCTCTGCCAAAAATTATGGGGACATCATGAAGCCCCTTGAGCATCTGACTTCTGGCTAATAAAGG
AAATTTATTTTCATTGCAATAGTGTGTTGGAATTTTTTGTGTCTCTCACTCGGAAGGACATATGGGAGGG
CAAATCATTTAAAACATCAGAATGAGTATTTGGTTTAGAGTTTGGCAACATATGCCCATATGCTGGCTGC
CATGAACAAAGGTTGGCTATAAAGAGGTCATCAGTATATGAAACAGCCCCCTGCTGTCCATTCCTTATTC
CATAGAAAAGCCTTGACTTGAGGTTAGATTTTTTTTATATTTTGTTTTGTGTTATTTTTTTCTTTAACAT
CCCTAAAATTTTCCTTACATGTTTTACTAGCCAGATTTTTCCTCCTCTCCTGACTACTCCCAGTCATAGC
TGTCCCTCTTCTCTTATGGAGATCCCTCGACCTGCAGCCCAAGCTTGGCGTAATCATGGTCATAGCTGTT
TCCTGTGTGAAATTGTTATCCGCTCACAATTCCACACAACATACGAGCCGGAAGCATAAAGTGTAAAGCC
TGGGGTGCCTAATGAGTGAGCTAACTCACATTAATTGCGTTGCGCTCACTGCCCGCTTTCCAGTCGGGAA
ACCTGTCGTGCCAGCGGATCGACAGTACTAAGCTTTACTAGGGACAGGATTGGTGACAGAAAAGCCCCAT
CCTTAGGCCTCCTCCTTCCTAGTCTCCTGATATTGGGTCTAACCCCCACCTCCTGTTAGGCAGATTCCTT
ATCTGGTGACACACCCCCATTTCCTGGAGCCATCTCTCTCCTTGCCAGAACCTCTAAGGTTTGCTTACGA
TGGAGCCAGAGAGGATCCTGGGAGGGAGAGCTTGGCAGGGGGTGGGAGGGAAGGGGGGGATGCGTGACCT
GCCCGGTTCTCAGTGGCCACCCTGCGCTACCCTCTCCCAGAACCTGAGCTGCTCTGACGCGGCTGTCTGG
TGCGTTTCACTGATCCTGGTGCTGCAGCTTCCTTACACTTCCCAAGAGGAGAAGCAGTTTGGAAAAACAA
AATCAGAATAAGTTGGTCCTGAGTTCTAACTTTGGCTCTTCACCTTTCTAGTCCCCAATTTATATTGTTC
CTCCGTGCGTCAGTTTTACCTGTGAGATAAGGCCAGTAGCCAGCCCCGTCCTGGCAGGGCTGTGGTGAGG
AGGGGGGTGTCCGTGTGGAAAACTCCCTTTGTGAGAATGGTGCGTCCTAGGTGTTCACCAGGTCGTGGCC
GCCTCTACTCCCTTTCTCTTTCTCCATCCTTCTTTCCTTAAAGAGTCCCCAGTGCTATCTGGGACATATT
CCTCCGCCCAGAGCAGGGTCCCGCTTCCCTAAGGCCCTGCTCTGGGCTTCTGGGTTTGAGTCCTTGGCAA
GCCCAGGAGAGGCGCTCAGGCTTCCCTGTCCCCCTTCCTCGTCCACCATCTCATGCCCCTGGCTCTCCTG
CCCCTTCCCTACAGGGGTTCCTGGCTCTGCTCTAAGGGCAAGGGCGAATTCGCGGCCGCTAAATTCAATT
CGCCCTATAGTGAGTCGTATTACAATTCACTGGCCGTCGTTTTACAACGTCGTGACTGGGAAAACCCTGG
CGTTACCCAACTTAATCGCCTTGCAGCACATCCCCCTTTCGCCAGCTGGCGTAATAGCGAAGAGGCCCGC
ACCGATCGCCCTTCCCAACAGTTGCGCAGCCTATACGTACGGCAGTTTAAGGTTTACACCTATAAAAGAG
AGAGCCGTTATCGTCTGTTTGTGGATGTACAGAGTGATATTATTGACACGCCGGGGCGACGGATGGTGAT
CCCCCTGGCCAGTGCACGTCTGCTGTCAGATAAAGTCTCCCGTGAACTTTACCCGGTGGTGCATATCGGG
GATGAAAGCTGGCGCATGATGACCACCGATATGGCCAGTGTGCCGGTCTCCGTTATCGGGGAAGAAGTGG
CTGATCTCAGCCACCGCGAAAATGACATCAAAAACGCCATTAACCTGATGTTCTGGGGAATATAAATGTC
AGGCATGAGATTATCAAAAAGGATCTTCACCTAGATCCTTTTCACGTAGAAAGCCAGTCCGCAGAAACGG
TGCTGACCCCGGATGAATGTCAGCTACTGGGCTATCTGGACAAGGGAAAACGCAAGCGCAAAGAGAAAGC
AGGTAGCTTGCAGTGGGCTTACATGGCGATAGCTAGACTGGGCGGTTTTATGGACAGCAAGCGAACCGGA
ATTGCCAGCTGGGGCGCCCTCTGGTAAGGTTGGGAAGCCCTGCAAAGTAAACTGGATGGCTTTCTTGCCG
CCAAGGATCTGATGGCGCAGGGGATCAAGCTCTGATCAAGAGACAGGATGAGGATCGTTTCGCATGATTG
AACAAGATGGATTGCACGCAGGTTCTCCGGCCGCTTGGGTGGAGAGGCTATTCGGCTATGACTGGGCACA
ACAGACAATCGGCTGCTCTGATGCCGCCGTGTTCCGGCTGTCAGCGCAGGGGCGCCCGGTTCTTTTTGTC
AAGACCGACCTGTCCGGTGCCCTGAATGAACTGCAAGACGAGGCAGCGCGGCTATCGTGGCTGGCCACGA
CGGGCGTTCCTTGCGCAGCTGTGCTCGACGTTGTCACTGAAGCGGGAAGGGACTGGCTGCTATTGGGCGA
AGTGCCGGGGCAGGATCTCCTGTCATCTCACCTTGCTCCTGCCGAGAAAGTATCCATCATGGCTGATGCA
ATGCGGCGGCTGCATACGCTTGATCCGGCTACCTGCCCATTCGACCACCAAGCGAAACATCGCATCGAGC
GAGCACGTACTCGGATGGAAGCCGGTCTTGTCGATCAGGATGATCTGGACGAAGAGCATCAGGGGCTCGC
GCCAGCCGAACTGTTCGCCAGGCTCAAGGCGAGCATGCCCGACGGCGAGGATCTCGTCGTGACCCATGCA
TGGCGATGCCTGCTTGCCGAATATCATGGTGGAAAATGGCCGCTTTTCTGGATTCATCGACTGTGGCCGG
CTGGGTGTGGCGGACCGCTATCAGGACATAGCGTTGGCTACCCGTGATATTGCTGAAGAGCTTGGCGGCG
AATGGGCTGACCGCTTCCTCGTGCTTTACGGTATCGCCGCTCCCGATTCGCAGCGCATCGCCTTCTATCG
CCTTCTTGACGAGTTCTTCTGAATTATTAACGCTTACAATTTCCTGATGCGGTATTTTCTCCTTACGCAT
CTGTGCGGTATTTCACACCGCATCAGGTGGCACTTTTCGGGGAAATGTGCGCGGAACCCCTATTTGTTTA
TTTTTCTAAATACATTCAAATATGTATCCGCTCATGAGATTATCAAAAAGGATCTTCACCTAGATCCTTT
TAAATTAAAAATGAAGTTTTAAATCAATCTAAAGTATATATGAGTAAACTTGGTCTGACAGTTACCAATG
CTTAATCAGTGAGGCACCTATCTCAGCGATCTGTCTATTTCGTTCATCCATAGTTGCCTGACTCCCCGTC
GTGTAGATAACTACGATACGGGAGGGCTTACCATCTGGCCCCAGTGCTGCAATGATACCGCGAGACCCAC
GCTCACCGGCTCCAGATTTATCAGCAATAAACCAGCCAGCCGGAAGGGCCGAGCGCAGAAGTGGTCCTGC
AACTTTATCCGCCTCCATCCAGTCTATTAATTGTTGCCGGGAAGCTAGAGTAAGTAGTTCGCCAGTTAAT
AGTTTGCGCAACGTTGTTGCCATTGCTACAGGCATCGTGGTGTCACGCTCGTCGTTTGGTATGGCTTCAT
TCAGCTCCGGTTCCCAACGATCAAGGCGAGTTACATGATCCCCCATGTTGTGCAAAAAAGCGGTTAGCTC
CTTCGGTCCTCCGATCGTTGTCAGAAGTAAGTTGGCCGCAGTGTTATCACTCATGGTTATGGCAGCACTG
CATAATTCTCTTACTGTCATGCCATCCGTAAGATGCTTTTCTGTGACTGGTGAGTACTCAACCAAGTCAT
TCTGAGAATAGTGTATGCGGCGACCGAGTTGCTCTTGCCCGGCGTCAATACGGGATAATACCGCGCCACA
TAGCAGAACTTTAAAAGTGCTCATCATTGGAAAACGTTCTTCGGGGCGAAAACTCTCAAGGATCTTACCG
CTGTTGAGATCCAGTTCGATGTAACCCACTCGTGCACCCAACTGATCTTCAGCATCTTTTACTTTCACCA
GCGTTTCTGGGTGAGCAAAAACAGGAAGGCAAAATGCCGCAAAAAAGGGAATAAGGGCGACACGGAAATG
TTGAATACTCATACTCTTCCTTTTTCAATATTATTGAAGCATTTATCAGGGTTATTGTCTCATGACCAAA
ATCCCTTAACGTGAGTTTTCGTTCCACTGAGCGTCAGACCCCGTAGAAAAGATCAAAGGATCTTCTTGAG
ATCCTTTTTTTCTGCGCGTAATCTGCTGCTTGCAAACAAAAAAACCACCGCTACCAGCGGTGGTTTGTTT
GCCGGATCAAGAGCTACCAACTCTTTTTCCGAAGGTAACTGGCTTCAGCAGAGCGCAGATACCAAATACT
GTTCTTCTAGTGTAGCCGTAGTTAGGCCACCACTTCAAGAACTCTGTAGCACCGCCTACATACCTCGCTC
TGCTAATCCTGTTACCAGTGGCTGCTGCCAGTGGCGATAAGTCGTGTCTTACCGGGTTGGACTCAAGACG
ATAGTTACCGGATAAGGCGCAGCGGTCGGGCTGAACGGGGGGTTCGTGCACACAGCCCAGCTTGGAGCGA
ACGACCTACACCGAACTGAGATACCTACAGCGTGAGCTATGAGAAAGCGCCACGCTTCCCGAAGGGAGAA
AGGCGGACAGGTATCCGGTAAGCGGCAGGGTCGGAACAGGAGAGCGCACGAGGGAGCTTCCAGGGGGAAA
CGCCTGGTATCTTTATAGTCCTGTCGGGTTTCGCCACCTCTGACTTGAGCGTCGATTTTTGTGATGCTCG
TCAGGGGGGCGGAGCCTATGGAAAAACGCCAGCAACGCGGCCTTTTTACGGTTCCTGGCCTTTTGCTGGC
CTTTTGCTCACATGTTCTTTCCTGCGTTATCCCCTGATTCTGTGGATAACCGTATTACCGCCTTTGAGTG
AGCTGATACCGCTCGCCGCAGCCGAACGACCGAGCGCAGCGAGTCAGTGAGCGAGGAAGCGGAAGAGCGC
CCAATACGCAAACCGCCTCTCCCCGCGCGTTGGCCGATTCATTAATGCAGCTGGCACGACAGGTTTCCCG
ACTGGAAAGCGGGCAGTGAGCGCAACGCAATTAATGTGAGTTAGCTCACTCATTAGGCACCCCAGGCTTT
ACACTTTATGCTTCCGGCTCGTATGTTGTGTGGAATTGTGAGCGGATAACAATTTCACACAGGAAACAGC
TATGACCATGATTACGCCAAGCTCAGAATTAACCCTCACTAAAGGGT
Features (pLannotate 1.2.2; 34 found; start..end, strand, type, name):
     33..836     +  misc_feature   HA-L: left homology arm from the adeno-associated virus integration site (AAVS1) within intron 1 of the human PPP1R12C gene
    843..868     +  misc_feature   SA: splice acceptor site
    955..1554    +  CDS            PuroR: puromycin N-acetyltransferase; pac from Streptomyces alboniger; confers resistance to puromycin
   1592..1816    +  polyA_signal   bGH poly(A) signal: bovine growth hormone polyadenylation signal
   1822..2201    +  enhancer       CMV enhancer: human cytomegalovirus immediate early enhancer
   2203..2480    +  promoter       chicken β-actin promoter: No description available
   2482..3499    +  intron         chimeric intron: chimera between introns from chicken β-actin and rabbit β-globin
   3497..3565    +  CDS            HBB (fragment): HBB_LEPEU - Experimental evidence at protein level: Swiss-Prot protein existence level 1. Involved in oxygen transport from the lung to the various peripheral tissues. From Lepus europaeus (European hare).
   3569..4288    +  CDS            EGFP: the original enhanced GFP (Yang et al., 1996) mammalian codon-optimized
   4298..4322    +  misc_feature   MCS (fragment): pBluescript multiple cloning site
   4322..4910    +  misc_feature   WPRE: woodchuck hepatitis virus posttranscriptional regulatory element
   4942..5418    +  polyA_signal   hGH poly(A) signal: human growth hormone polyadenylation signal
   5442..5522    +  CDS            HBB (fragment): HBB_PONPY - Experimental evidence at transcript level: Swiss-Prot protein existence level 2. Involved in oxygen transport from the lung to the various peripheral tissues. From Pongo pygmaeus (Bornean orangutan).
   5593..5648    +  polyA_signal   β-globin poly(A) signal: rabbit β-globin polyadenylation signal (Gil and Proudfoot, 1987)
   6031..6053    -  protein_bind   lac operator (fragment): The lac repressor binds to the lac operator to inhibit transcription in E. coli. This inhibition can be relieved by adding lactose or isopropyl-β-D-thiogalactopyranoside (IPTG). lac repressor encoded by lacI
   6057..6087    -  promoter       lac promoter: promoter for the E. coli lac operon
   6102..6123    -  protein_bind   CAP binding site: CAP binding activates transcription in the presence of cAMP. E. coli catabolite activator protein
   6136..6175    -  CDS            lacI (fragment): lac repressor; lacI; The lac repressor binds to the lac operator to inhibit transcription in E. coli. This inhibition can be relieved by adding lactose or isopropyl-β-D-thiogalactopyranoside (IPTG).
   6197..7033    +  misc_feature   HA-R: right homology arm from the adeno-associated virus integration site (AAVS1) within intron 1 of the human PPP1R12C gene
   7074..7092    -  promoter       T7 promoter: promoter for bacteriophage T7 RNA polymerase
   7095..7242    +  CDS            lacZα (fragment): LacZα fragment of β-galactosidase; lacZ fragment
   7252..7555    +  CDS            ccdB (fragment): CcdB, a bacterial toxin that poisons DNA gyrase; ccdB; Plasmids containing the ccdB gene cannot be propagated in standard E. coli strains.
   7603..7872    +  CDS            tnpA (fragment): TN5P_ECOLX - Also known as tnp. Experimental evidence at protein level: Swiss-Prot protein existence level 1. Mediates transposition of transposon Tn5 by a 'cut and paste' mechanism. First, the monomeric transposase binds the 19 bp inverted DNA repeats flanking the transposon. Then, dimerization of the DNA- bound transposase creates a synaptic DNA complex. After nicking of the first DNA strand, excision of the transposon proceeds through a series of intermediates. The transposase then mediates the insertion of the transposon at a new site by strand transfer. The activity of the wild- type tran
   7904..8702    +  CDS            NeoR/KanR (fragment): aminoglycoside phosphotransferase from Tn5; aph(3')-II (or nptII); confers resistance to neomycin, kanamycin, and G418 (Geneticin®)
   8723..8773    -  misc_feature   bom (fragment): basis of mobility region from pBR322
   8800..8859    +  promoter       AmpR promoter (fragment): bla
   8952..9812    -  CDS            AmpR: β-lactamase; bla; confers resistance to ampicillin, carbenicillin, and related antibiotics
   9813..9865    -  promoter       AmpR promoter (fragment): bla
   9936..10524   +  rep_origin     ori: high-copy-number ColE1/pMB1/pBR322/pUC origin of replication
  10707..10799   +  CDS            lacI (fragment): lac repressor; lacI; The lac repressor binds to the lac operator to inhibit transcription in E. coli. This inhibition can be relieved by adding lactose or isopropyl-β-D-thiogalactopyranoside (IPTG).
  10812..10833   +  protein_bind   CAP binding site: CAP binding activates transcription in the presence of cAMP. E. coli catabolite activator protein
  10848..10878   +  promoter       lac promoter: promoter for the E. coli lac operon
  10882..10904   +  protein_bind   lac operator (fragment): The lac repressor binds to the lac operator to inhibit transcription in E. coli. This inhibition can be relieved by adding lactose or isopropyl-β-D-thiogalactopyranoside (IPTG). lac repressor encoded by lacI
  10947..10965   +  promoter       T3 promoter: promoter for bacteriophage T3 RNA polymerase
