[The description below was written by a language model from this plasmid's Addgene catalogue record and pLannotate feature annotations shown in this document.]
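Description:
AAVS1-Pur-CAG-EGFP is a homology-directed repair donor plasmid for inserting a constitutive EGFP expression cassette into the human AAVS1 safe-harbour locus, which lies in intron 1 of PPP1R12C. It is propagated in E. coli on a high-copy ColE1/pUC-type origin with ampicillin selection (AmpR). The backbone outside the homology arms also carries remnants of earlier cloning vectors, including fragments of lacZα, ccdB, a Tn5 transposase, NeoR/KanR, lac regulatory elements, and T7 and T3 promoters. These are annotated only as fragments, and nothing in the record indicates they play a role in the construct's use.

The payload sits between left and right AAVS1 homology arms of roughly 800 bp each. Immediately after the left arm is a splice acceptor followed by a promoterless puromycin N-acetyltransferase gene with a bGH polyadenylation signal. This gene-trap arrangement means puromycin resistance should be expressed mainly when the cassette integrates correctly and is spliced into the endogenous PPP1R12C transcript, which enriches for targeted over random insertions. Downstream, the CAG promoter (CMV enhancer, chicken β-actin promoter and a chimeric β-actin/β-globin intron) drives EGFP, cloned between SalI and MluI sites that remain intact. A WPRE follows to boost transcript stability and expression, then hGH and rabbit β-globin polyadenylation signals. The short HBB hits in the feature table are most likely globin-derived sequence belonging to the CAG and polyadenylation regions rather than separate coding elements.

The record does not specify the nuclease used to cut AAVS1. It supports use of the plasmid as a knock-in donor for generating stably EGFP-labelled human cells, and the associated publication concerns neurons derived from human pluripotent stem cells.
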