Addgene plasmid #80945: AAVS1-Pur-CAG-EGFP
Purpose: human AAVS1 site targeting donor plasmid for knocking-in EGFP expression cassette driven by CAG promoter
Depositing lab: Su-Chun Zhang. Depositing organization: University of Wisconsin, Madison. Publication: Chemical Control of Grafted Human PSC-Derived Neurons in a Mouse Model of Parkinson's Disease. Chen Y, Xiong M, Dong Y, Haberman A, Cao J, Liu H, Zhou W, Zhang SC. Cell Stem Cell. 2016 Jun 2;18(6):817-26. doi: 10.1016/j.stem.2016.03.014. Epub 2016 Apr 28. PubMed 27133795.
Backbone
  Vector backbone: AAVS1
  Backbone size w/o insert (bp): 10247
  Total vector size (bp): 10967
  Vector type: Mammalian Expression
  Selectable markers: Puromycin
Growth in bacteria
  Bacterial resistance: Ampicillin, 100 μg/mL
  Growth temperature: 37°C
  Growth strain: NEB Stable
  Copy number: High Copy
Gene/Insert
  Gene/Insert name: EGFP
  Insert size (bp): 720
  Promoter: CAG promoter
  Cloning method: Restriction Enzyme; 5′ cloning site SalI (not destroyed); 3′ cloning site MluI (not destroyed)
  Sequencing primers: 5′ ggcttctggcgtgtgaccggc; 3′ catagcgtaaaaggagcaaca
Terms and licenses: Academic/Nonprofit Terms; Industry Terms: Not Available to Industry
How to cite: AAVS1-Pur-CAG-EGFP was a gift from Su-Chun Zhang (Addgene plasmid # 80945 ; http://n2t.net/addgene:80945 ; RRID:Addgene_80945)
