>Addgene plasmid #80945 | AAVS1-Pur-CAG-EGFP | addgene partial sequence | sequence record 156389 | pCAG-F 5'-GCAACGTGCTGGTTATTGTG-3'
GTCGACGCCGCCACCATGGTGAGCAAGGGCGAGGAGCTGTTCACCGGGGTGGTGCCCATCCTGGTCGAGC
TGGACGGCGACGTAAACGGCCACAAGTTCAGCGTGTCCGGCGAGGGCGAGGGCGATGCCACCTACGGCAA
GCTGACCCTGAAGTTCATCTGCACCACCGGCAAGCTGCCCGTGCCCTGGCCCACCCTCGTGACCACCCTG
ACCTACGGCGTGCAGTGCTTCAGCCGCTACCCCGACCACATGAAGCAGCACGACTTCTTCAAGTCCGCCA
TGCCCGAAGGCTACGTCCAGGAGCGCACCATCTTCTTCAAGGACGACGGCAACTACAAGACCCGCGCCGA
GGTGAAGTTCGAGGGCGACACCCTGGTGAACCGCATCGAGCTGAAGGGCATCGACTTCAAGGAGGACGGC
AACATCCTGGGGCACAAGCTGGAGTACAACTACAACAGCCACAACGTCTATATCATGGCCGACAAGCAGA
AGAACGGCATCAAGGTGAACTTCAAGATCCGCCACAACATCGAGGACGGCAGCGTGCAGCTCGCCGACCA
CTACCAGCAGAACACCCCCATCGGCGACGGCCCCGTGCTGCTGCCCGACAACCACTACCTGAGCACCCAG
TCCGCCCTGAGCAAAGACCCCAACGAGAAGCGCGATCACATGGTCCTGCTGGAGTTCGTGACCGCCGCCG
GGATCACTCTCGGCATGGACGAGCTGTACAAGTAATGAACGCGTGAATTCGATATCAAGCTTATCGATAA
TCAACCTCTGGATTACAAAATTTGTGAAAGATTGACTGGTATTCTTAACTATGTTGCTCCTTTTACGCTA
TGTGGATACGCTGCTTT
