>Addgene plasmid #80945 | AAVS1-Pur-CAG-EGFP | addgene partial sequence | sequence record 156390 | WPRE-R 5'-CATAGCGTAAAAGGAGCAACA-3'
AATTTTGTAATCCAGAGGTTGATTATCGATAAGCTTGATATCGAATTCACGCGTTCATTACTTGTACAGC
TCGTCCATGCCGAGAGTGATCCCGGCGGCGGTCACGAACTCCAGCAGGACCATGTGATCGCGCTTCTCGT
TGGGGTCTTTGCTCAGGGCGGACTGGGTGCTCAGGTAGTGGTTGTCGGGCAGCAGCACGGGGCCGTCGCC
GATGGGGGTGTTCTGCTGGTAGTGGTCGGCGAGCTGCACGCTGCCGTCCTCGATGTTGTGGCGGATCTTG
AAGTTCACCTTGATGCCGTTCTTCTGCTTGTCGGCCATGATATAGACGTTGTGGCTGTTGTAGTTGTACT
CCAGCTTGTGCCCCAGGATGTTGCCGTCCTCCTTGAAGTCGATGCCCTTCAGCTCGATGCGGTTCACCAG
GGTGTCGCCCTCGAACTTCACCTCGGCGCGGGTCTTGTAGTTGCCGTCGTCCTTGAAGAAGATGGTGCGC
TCCTGGACGTAGCCTTCGGGCATGGCGGACTTGAAGAAGTCGTGCTGCTTCATGTGGTCGGGGTAGCGGC
TGAAGCACTGCACGCCGTAGGTCAGGGTGGTCACGAGGGTGGGCCAGGGCACGGGCAGCTTGCCGGTGGT
GCAGATGAACTTCAGGGTCAGCTTGCCGTAGGTGGCATCGCCCTCGCCCTCGCCGGACACGCTGAACTTG
TGGCCGTTTACGTCGCCGTCCAGCTCGACCAGGATGGGCACCACCCCGGTGAACAGCTCCTCGCCCTTGC
TCACCATGGTGGCGGCGTCGACGAATTCTTTGCCAAAATGATGAGACAGCACAATAACCAGCACGTTGCC
CAGGAGCTGTAGGAAAAA
